Addgene plasmid #42333: pX334-U6-DR-BB-DR-Cbh-NLS-hSpCas9n(D10A)-NLS-H1-shorttracr-PGK-puro
Purpose: This plasmid separately encodes a human codon-optimized SpCas9 nickase, a tracrRNA and customizable crRNA.
Depositing lab: Feng Zhang. Depositing organization: Broad Institute. Publication: Multiplex Genome Engineering Using CRISPR/Cas Systems. Cong L, Ran FA, Cox D, Lin S, Barretto R, Habib N, Hsu PD, Wu X, Jiang W, Marraffini LA, Zhang F. Science. 2013 Jan 3. 10.1126/science.1231143 PubMed 23287718.
Backbone
  Vector backbone: pUC ori vector
  Vector type: Mammalian Expression, CRISPR
  Selectable markers: Puromycin
Growth in bacteria
  Bacterial resistance: Ampicillin, 100 μg/mL
  Growth temperature: 37°C
  Growth strain: Stbl3
  Copy number: High Copy
Gene/Insert
  Gene/Insert name: humanized S. pyogenes Cas9 (D10A) nickase (alt names: SpCas9n (D10A); hSpCas9n (D10A))
  Insert size (bp): 4272
  Mutation: D10A nickase-converting mutation
  Tag / fusion protein: HA (N terminal on insert)
Terms and licenses: Academic/Nonprofit Terms; Industry Terms: Not Available to Industry
Depositor comments: Note, Addgene's quality control sequencing has found a few discrepancies with the depositor's full sequence. The depositing lab is aware of these discrepancies, and they are not thought to affect plasmid function. For more information on Zhang Lab CRISPR Plasmids please refer to: http://www.addgene.org/crispr/zhang/
How to cite: pX334-U6-DR-BB-DR-Cbh-NLS-hSpCas9n(D10A)-NLS-H1-shorttracr-PGK-puro was a gift from Feng Zhang (Addgene plasmid # 42333 ; http://n2t.net/addgene:42333 ; RRID:Addgene_42333)
