[The description below was written by a language model from this plasmid's Addgene catalogue record and pLannotate feature annotations shown in this document.]
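Description:
pX334-U6-DR-BB-DR-Cbh-NLS-hSpCas9n(D10A)-NLS-H1-shorttracr-PGK-puro is a 10.2 kb mammalian expression plasmid for CRISPR genome engineering. It supplies the three components of the native Streptococcus pyogenes system as separate units rather than using a fused single-guide RNA. It is built on a high-copy pUC-origin backbone with ampicillin resistance (AmpR under its own bla promoter) for propagation in E. coli, and it also carries an M13 phage origin. A mouse PGK promoter drives puromycin N-acetyltransferase, followed by a PGK poly(A) fragment, which allows puromycin selection of transfected mammalian cells.

The first payload unit is a human U6 Pol III promoter driving a minimal CRISPR array of two S. pyogenes direct repeats. These flank a short cloning site (the "BB" in the name) into which a user-chosen spacer is inserted to make a customizable crRNA. The second unit is the Cbh hybrid promoter, made up of a CMV enhancer, chicken β-actin promoter and a hybrid CBA/MVM intron. It expresses human codon-optimized SpCas9 with an N-terminal HA tag and, according to the plasmid name, flanking nuclear localization signals, and it ends in a bGH poly(A) signal. The D10A mutation converts Cas9 into a nickase, which cuts only one DNA strand. The third unit is a human H1 promoter that transcribes a short tracrRNA, which pairs with the crRNA repeat to form the mature guide.

The automated annotation also reports a loxP site and short mAmetrine, bom and rop fragments, for which the record gives no function. The depositor notes minor sequence discrepancies that are not thought to affect function. The plasmid is used for targeted nicking in mammalian cells.
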