Features (pLannotate 1.2.2; 24 found; start..end, strand, type, name):
      1..241     +  promoter       U6 promoter: RNA polymerase III promoter for human U6 snRNA
    252..287     +  repeat_region  DR: direct repeat for the Streptococcus pyogenes CRISPR/Cas system
    304..339     +  repeat_region  DR: direct repeat for the Streptococcus pyogenes CRISPR/Cas system
    390..675     +  enhancer       CMV enhancer: human cytomegalovirus immediate early enhancer; contains an 18-bp deletion relative to the standard CMV enhancer
    677..954     +  promoter       chicken β-actin promoter: No description available
    955..1183    +  intron         hybrid intron: hybrid between chicken β-actin (CBA) and minute virus of mice (MMV) introns (Gray et al., 2011)
   1204..1231    +  CDS            3xHA (fragment): three tandem HA epitope tags
   1264..2979    +  CDS            Cas9(N): N-terminal portion of Streptococcus pyogenes Cas9 (Zetsche et al., 2015)
   2866..5364    +  CDS            Cas9(C): C-terminal portion of Streptococcus pyogenes Cas9 (Zetsche et al., 2015)
   5431..5542    +  polyA_signal   bGH poly(A) signal: bovine growth hormone polyadenylation signal
   5652..5866    +  promoter       H1 promoter: human H1 RNA promoter
   5877..5955    +  misc_RNA       tracrRNA: trans-activating CRISPR RNA for the Streptococcus pyogenes CRISPR/Cas9 system
   5940..6092    +  CDS            mAmetrine (fragment): mAmetrine is a basic (constitutively fluorescent) long stokes shift fluorescent protein published in 2008, derived from Aequorea victoria. It is reported to be a very rapidly-maturing monomer with moderate acid sensitivity.
   6126..6159    -  protein_bind   loxP: Cre-mediated recombination occurs in the 8-bp core sequence (GCATACAT). Cre recombinase
   6220..6717    +  promoter       PGK promoter: mouse phosphoglycerate kinase 1 promoter
   6757..7356    +  CDS            PuroR: puromycin N-acetyltransferase; pac from Streptomyces alboniger; confers resistance to puromycin
   7434..7554    +  polyA_signal   PGK poly(A) signal (fragment): mouse phosphoglycerate kinase 1 polyadenylation signal
   7559..7610    -  misc_feature   bom (fragment): basis of mobility region from pBR322
   7629..8009    +  rep_origin     M13 ori (sequence partly withheld): M13 bacteriophage origin of replication; arrow indicates direction of (+) strand synthesis
   8085..8134    -  misc_feature   bom (fragment): basis of mobility region from pBR322
   8236..8271    -  CDS            rop (fragment): Rop protein, which maintains plasmids at low copy number; rop
   8366..8470    +  promoter       AmpR promoter: bla
   8471..9331    +  CDS            AmpR: β-lactamase; bla; confers resistance to ampicillin, carbenicillin, and related antibiotics
   9502..10090   +  rep_origin     ori: high-copy-number ColE1/pMB1/pBR322/pUC origin of replication
>Addgene plasmid #42333 | pX334-U6-DR-BB-DR-Cbh-NLS-hSpCas9n(D10A)-NLS-H1-shorttracr-PGK-puro | depositor full sequence | sequence record 59273 | pX334-U6-DR-BB-DR-Cbh-NLS-hSpCas9n(D10A)-NLS-H1-shorttracr-PGK-puro sequence 10151 bps
GAGGGCCTATTTCCCATGATTCCTTCATATTTGCATATACGATACAAGGCTGTTAGAGAGATAATTGGAA
TTAATTTGACTGTAAACACAAAGATATTAGTACAAAATACGTGACGTAGAAAGTAATAATTTCTTGGGTA
GTTTGCAGTTTTAAAATTATGTTTTAAAATGGACTATCATATGCTTACCGTAACTTGAAAGTATTTCGAT
TTCTTGGCTTTATATATCTTGTGGAAAGGACGAAACACCGGGTTTTAGAGCTATGCTGTTTTGAATGGTC
CCAAAACGGGTCTTCGAGAAGACGTTTTAGAGCTATGCTGTTTTGAATGGTCCCAAAACTTTTTCTAGCG
CGTGCGCCAATTCTGCAGACAAATGGCTCTAGAGGTACCCGTTACATAACTTACGGTAAATGGCCCGCCT
GGCTGACCGCCCAACGACCCCCGCCCATTGACGTCAATAGTAACGCCAATAGGGACTTTCCATTGACGTC
AATGGGTGGAGTATTTACGGTAAACTGCCCACTTGGCAGTACATCAAGTGTATCATATGCCAAGTACGCC
CCCTATTGACGTCAATGACGGTAAATGGCCCGCCTGGCATTGTGCCCAGTACATGACCTTATGGGACTTT
CCTACTTGGCAGTACATCTACGTATTAGTCATCGCTATTACCATGGTCGAGGTGAGCCCCACGTTCTGCT
TCACTCTCCCCATCTCCCCCCCCTCCCCACCCCCAATTTTGTATTTATTTATTTTTTAATTATTTTGTGC
AGCGATGGGGGCGGGGGGGGGGGGGGGGCGCGCGCCAGGCGGGGCGGGGCGGGGCGAGGGGCGGGGCGGG
GCGAGGCGGAGAGGTGCGGCGGCAGCCAATCAGAGCGGCGCGCTCCGAAAGTTTCCTTTTATGGCGAGGC
GGCGGCGGCGGCGGCCCTATAAAAAGCGAAGCGCGCGGCGGGCGGGAGTCGCTGCGACGCTGCCTTCGCC
CCGTGCCCCGCTCCGCCGCCGCCTCGCGCCGCCCGCCCCGGCTCTGACTGACCGCGTTACTCCCACAGGT
GAGCGGGCGGGACGGCCCTTCTCCTCCGGGCTGTAATTAGCTGAGCAAGAGGTAAGGGTTTAAGGGATGG
TTGGTTGGTGGGGTATTAATGTTTAATTACCTGGAGCACCTGCCTGAAATCACTTTTTTTCAGGTTGGAC
CGGTGCCACCATGTACCCATACGATGTTCCAGATTACGCTTCGCCGAAGAAAAAGCGCAAGGTCGAAGCG
TCCGACAAGAAGTACAGCATCGGCCTGGCCATCGGCACCAACTCTGTGGGCTGGGCCGTGATCACCGACG
AGTACAAGGTGCCCAGCAAGAAATTCAAGGTGCTGGGCAACACCGACCGGCACAGCATCAAGAAGAACCT
GATCGGAGCCCTGCTGTTCGACAGCGGCGAAACAGCCGAGGCCACCCGGCTGAAGAGAACCGCCAGAAGA
AGATACACCAGACGGAAGAACCGGATCTGCTATCTGCAAGAGATCTTCAGCAACGAGATGGCCAAGGTGG
ACGACAGCTTCTTCCACAGACTGGAAGAGTCCTTCCTGGTGGAAGAGGATAAGAAGCACGAGCGGCACCC
CATCTTCGGCAACATCGTGGACGAGGTGGCCTACCACGAGAAGTACCCCACCATCTACCACCTGAGAAAG
AAACTGGTGGACAGCACCGACAAGGCCGACCTGCGGCTGATCTATCTGGCCCTGGCCCACATGATCAAGT
TCCGGGGCCACTTCCTGATCGAGGGCGACCTGAACCCCGACAACAGCGACGTGGACAAGCTGTTCATCCA
GCTGGTGCAGACCTACAACCAGCTGTTCGAGGAAAACCCCATCAACGCCAGCGGCGTGGACGCCAAGGCC
ATCCTGTCTGCCAGACTGAGCAAGAGCAGACGGCTGGAAAATCTGATCGCCCAGCTGCCCGGCGAGAAGA
AGAATGGCCTGTTCGGCAACCTGATTGCCCTGAGCCTGGGCCTGACCCCCAACTTCAAGAGCAACTTCGA
CCTGGCCGAGGATGCCAAACTGCAGCTGAGCAAGGACACCTACGACGACGACCTGGACAACCTGCTGGCC
CAGATCGGCGACCAGTACGCCGACCTGTTTCTGGCCGCCAAGAACCTGTCCGACGCCATCCTGCTGAGCG
ACATCCTGAGAGTGAACACCGAGATCACCAAGGCCCCCCTGAGCGCCTCTATGATCAAGAGATACGACGA
GCACCACCAGGACCTGACCCTGCTGAAAGCTCTCGTGCGGCAGCAGCTGCCTGAGAAGTACAAAGAGATT
TTCTTCGACCAGAGCAAGAACGGCTACGCCGGCTACATTGACGGCGGAGCCAGCCAGGAAGAGTTCTACA
AGTTCATCAAGCCCATCCTGGAAAAGATGGACGGCACCGAGGAACTGCTCGTGAAGCTGAACAGAGAGGA
CCTGCTGCGGAAGCAGCGGACCTTCGACAACGGCAGCATCCCCCACCAGATCCACCTGGGAGAGCTGCAC
GCCATTCTGCGGCGGCAGGAAGATTTTTACCCATTCCTGAAGGACAACCGGGAAAAGATCGAGAAGATCC
TGACCTTCCGCATCCCCTACTACGTGGGCCCTCTGGCCAGGGGAAACAGCAGATTCGCCTGGATGACCAG
AAAGAGCGAGGAAACCATCACCCCCTGGAACTTCGAGGAAGTGGTGGACAAGGGCGCTTCCGCCCAGAGC
TTCATCGAGCGGATGACCAACTTCGATAAGAACCTGCCCAACGAGAAGGTGCTGCCCAAGCACAGCCTGC
TGTACGAGTACTTCACCGTGTATAACGAGCTGACCAAAGTGAAATACGTGACCGAGGGAATGAGAAAGCC
CGCCTTCCTGAGCGGCGAGCAGAAAAAGGCCATCGTGGACCTGCTGTTCAAGACCAACCGGAAAGTGACC
GTGAAGCAGCTGAAAGAGGACTACTTCAAGAAAATCGAGTGCTTCGACTCCGTGGAAATCTCCGGCGTGG
AAGATCGGTTCAACGCCTCCCTGGGCACATACCACGATCTGCTGAAAATTATCAAGGACAAGGACTTCCT
GGACAATGAGGAAAACGAGGACATTCTGGAAGATATCGTGCTGACCCTGACACTGTTTGAGGACAGAGAG
ATGATCGAGGAACGGCTGAAAACCTATGCCCACCTGTTCGACGACAAAGTGATGAAGCAGCTGAAGCGGC
GGAGATACACCGGCTGGGGCAGGCTGAGCCGGAAGCTGATCAACGGCATCCGGGACAAGCAGTCCGGCAA
GACAATCCTGGATTTCCTGAAGTCCGACGGCTTCGCCAACAGAAACTTCATGCAGCTGATCCACGACGAC
AGCCTGACCTTTAAAGAGGACATCCAGAAAGCCCAGGTGTCCGGCCAGGGCGATAGCCTGCACGAGCACA
TTGCCAATCTGGCCGGCAGCCCCGCCATTAAGAAGGGCATCCTGCAGACAGTGAAGGTGGTGGACGAGCT
CGTGAAAGTGATGGGCCGGCACAAGCCCGAGAACATCGTGATCGAAATGGCCAGAGAGAACCAGACCACC
CAGAAGGGACAGAAGAACAGCCGCGAGAGAATGAAGCGGATCGAAGAGGGCATCAAAGAGCTGGGCAGCC
AGATCCTGAAAGAACACCCCGTGGAAAACACCCAGCTGCAGAACGAGAAGCTGTACCTGTACTACCTGCA
GAATGGGCGGGATATGTACGTGGACCAGGAACTGGACATCAACCGGCTGTCCGACTACGATGTGGACCAT
ATCGTGCCTCAGAGCTTTCTGAAGGACGACTCCATCGACAACAAGGTGCTGACCAGAAGCGACAAGAACC
GGGGCAAGAGCGACAACGTGCCCTCCGAAGAGGTCGTGAAGAAGATGAAGAACTACTGGCGGCAGCTGCT
GAACGCCAAGCTGATTACCCAGAGAAAGTTCGACAATCTGACCAAGGCCGAGAGAGGCGGCCTGAGCGAA
CTGGATAAGGCCGGCTTCATCAAGAGACAGCTGGTGGAAACCCGGCAGATCACAAAGCACGTGGCACAGA
TCCTGGACTCCCGGATGAACACTAAGTACGACGAGAATGACAAGCTGATCCGGGAAGTGAAAGTGATCAC
CCTGAAGTCCAAGCTGGTGTCCGATTTCCGGAAGGATTTCCAGTTTTACAAAGTGCGCGAGATCAACAAC
TACCACCACGCCCACGACGCCTACCTGAACGCCGTCGTGGGAACCGCCCTGATCAAAAAGTACCCTAAGC
TGGAAAGCGAGTTCGTGTACGGCGACTACAAGGTGTACGACGTGCGGAAGATGATCGCCAAGAGCGAGCA
GGAAATCGGCAAGGCTACCGCCAAGTACTTCTTCTACAGCAACATCATGAACTTTTTCAAGACCGAGATT
ACCCTGGCCAACGGCGAGATCCGGAAGCGGCCTCTGATCGAGACAAACGGCGAAACCGGGGAGATCGTGT
GGGATAAGGGCCGGGATTTTGCCACCGTGCGGAAAGTGCTGAGCATGCCCCAAGTGAATATCGTGAAAAA
GACCGAGGTGCAGACAGGCGGCTTCAGCAAAGAGTCTATCCTGCCCAAGAGGAACAGCGATAAGCTGATC
GCCAGAAAGAAGGACTGGGACCCTAAGAAGTACGGCGGCTTCGACAGCCCCACCGTGGCCTATTCTGTGC
TGGTGGTGGCCAAAGTGGAAAAGGGCAAGTCCAAGAAACTGAAGAGTGTGAAAGAGCTGCTGGGGATCAC
CATCATGGAAAGAAGCAGCTTCGAGAAGAATCCCATCGACTTTCTGGAAGCCAAGGGCTACAAAGAAGTG
AAAAAGGACCTGATCATCAAGCTGCCTAAGTACTCCCTGTTCGAGCTGGAAAACGGCCGGAAGAGAATGC
TGGCCTCTGCCGGCGAACTGCAGAAGGGAAACGAACTGGCCCTGCCCTCCAAATATGTGAACTTCCTGTA
CCTGGCCAGCCACTATGAGAAGCTGAAGGGCTCCCCCGAGGATAATGAGCAGAAACAGCTGTTTGTGGAA
CAGCACAAGCACTACCTGGACGAGATCATCGAGCAGATCAGCGAGTTCTCCAAGAGAGTGATCCTGGCCG
ACGCTAATCTGGACAAAGTGCTGTCCGCCTACAACAAGCACCGGGATAAGCCCATCAGAGAGCAGGCCGA
GAATATCATCCACCTGTTTACCCTGACCAATCTGGGAGCCCCTGCCGCCTTCAAGTACTTTGACACCACC
ATCGACCGGAAGAGGTACACCAGCACCAAAGAGGTGCTGGACGCCACCCTGATCCACCAGAGCATCACCG
GCCTGTACGAGACACGGATCGACCTGTCTCAGCTGGGAGGCGACAGCCCCAAGAAGAAGAGAAAGGTGGA
GGCCAGCTAAGAATTCCTAGAGCTCGCTGATCAGCCTCGACTGTGCCTTCTAGTTGCCAGCCATCTGTTG
TTTGCCCCTCCCCCGTGCCTTCCTTGACCCTGGAAGGTGCCACTCCCACTGTCCTTTCCTAATAAAATGA
GGAAATTGCATCGCATTGTCTGAGTAGGTGTCATTCTATTCTGGGGGGTGGGGTGGGGCAGGACAGCAAG
GGGGAGGATTGGGAAGAGAATAGCAGGCATGCTGGGGAGCGGCCGCAATTCGAACGCTGACGTCATCAAC
CCGCTCCAAGGAATCGCGGGCCCAGTGTCACTAGGCGGGAACACCCAGCGCGCGTGCGCCCTGGCAGGAA
GATGGCTGTGAGGGACAGGGGAGTGGCGCCCTGCAATATTTGCATGTCGCTATGTGTTCTGGGAAATCAC
CATAAACGTGAAATGTCTTTGGATTTGGGAATCTTATAAGTTCTGTATGAGACCACAGATCTAGTTGGAA
CCATTCAAAACAGCATAGCAAGTTAAAATAAGGCTAGTCCGTTATCAACTTGAAAAAGTGGCACCGAGTC
GGTGCTTTTTGGCGCCGACAACCACTACCTGAGCACCCAGTCCGCCCTGAGCAAAGACCCCAACGAGAAG
CGCGATCACATGGTCCTGCTGGAGTTCGTGACCGCCGCCGGGATCACTCTCGGCATGGACGAGCTGTACA
AGTAAGAATTCCGATCATATTCAATAACCCTTAATATAACTTCGTATAATGTATGCTATACGAAGTTATT
AGGTCTGAAGAGGAGTTTACGTCCAGCCAAGCTTAGGATCTCGACCTCGAAATTCTACCGGGTAGGGGAG
GCGCTTTTCCCAAGGCAGTCTGGAGCATGCGCTTTAGCAGCCCCGCTGGCACTTGGCGCTACACAAGTGG
CCTCTGGCCTCGCACACATTCCACATCCACCGGTAGGCGCCAACCGGCTCCGTTCTTTGGTGGCCCCTTC
GCGCCACCTTCTACTCCTCCCCTAGTCAGGAAGTTCCCCCCCGCCCCGCAGCTCGCGTCGTGCAGGACGT
GACAAATGGAAGTAGCACGTCTCACTAGTCTCGTGCAGATGGACAGCACCGCTGAGCAATGGAAGCGGGT
AGGCCTTTGGGGCAGCGGCCAATAGCAGCTTTGCTCCTTCGCTTTCTGGGCTCAGCAGCTGGGAAGGGTG
GGTCCGGGGGCGGGCTCAGGGGCGGGCTCAGGGGCGGGGCGGGCGCCCGAAGGTCCTCCGGAGGCCCGGC
ATTCTGCACGCTTCAAAAGCGCACGTCTGCCGCGCTGTTCTCCTCTTCCTCATCTCCGGGCCTTTCGACC
TGCATCCATCTAGATCTCGAGCAGCTGAAGCTTACCATGACCGAGTACAAGCCCACGGTGCGCCTCGCCA
CCCGCGACGACGTCCCCAGGGCCGTACGCACCCTCGCCGCCGCGTTCGCCGACTACCCCGCCACGCGCCA
CACCGTCGATCCGGACCGCCACATCGAGCGGGTCACCGAGCTGCAAGAACTCTTCCTCACGCGCGTCGGG
CTCGACATCGGCAAGGTGTGGGTCGCGGACGACGGCGCCGCGGTGGCGGTCTGGACCACGCCGGAGAGCG
TCGAAGCGGGGGCGGTGTTCGCCGAGATCGGCCCGCGCATGGCCGAGTTGAGCGGTTCCCGGCTGGCCGC
GCAGCAACAGATGGAAGGCCTCCTGGCGCCGCACCGGCCCAAGGAGCCCGCGTGGTTCCTGGCCACCGTC
GGCGTCTCGCCCGACCACCAGGGCAAGGGTCTGGGCAGCGCCGTCGTGCTCCCCGGAGTGGAGGCGGCCG
AGCGCGCCGGGGTGCCCGCCTTCCTGGAGACCTCCGCGCCCCGCAACCTCCCCTTCTACGAGCGGCTCGG
CTTCACCGTCACCGCCGACGTCGAGGTGCCCGAAGGACCGCGCACCTGGTGCATGACCCGCAAGCCCGGT
GCCTGACGCCCGCCCCACGACCCGCAGCGCCCGACCGAAAGGAGCGCACGACCCCATGCATCGATGATAT
CAGATCCCCGGGATGCAGAAATTGATGATCTATTAAACAATAAAGATGTCCACTAAAATGGAAGTTTTTC
CTGTCATACTTTGTTAAGAAGGGTGAGAACAGAGTACCTACATTTTGAATGGAAGGATTGGAGCGGCGCC
TGATGCGGTATTTTCTCCTTACGCATCTGTGCGGTATTTCACACCGCATA
[142 nt withheld, positions 7611-7752]
C
[141 nt withheld, positions 7754-7894]
CCTTTGACGTTGGAGTCCACGTTCTTT
[37 nt withheld, positions 7922-7958]
ACCCTATCTCGGGCTATTCTTTTGATTTATAAGGGATTTTGCCGATTTCGGCCTATTGGTTAAAAAATGA
GCTGATTTAACAAAAATTTAACGCGAATTTTAACAAAATATTAACGTTTACAATTTTATGGTGCACTCTC
AGTACAATCTGCTCTGATGCCGCATAGTTAAGCCAGCCCCGACACCCGCCAACACCCGCTGACGCGCCCT
GACGGGCTTGTCTGCTCCCGGCATCCGCTTACAGACAAGCTGTGACCGTCTCCGGGAGCTGCATGTGTCA
GAGGTTTTCACCGTCATCACCGAAACGCGCGAGACGAAAGGGCCTCGTGATACGCCTATTTTTATAGGTT
AATGTCATGATAATAATGGTTTCTTAGACGTCAGGTGGCACTTTTCGGGGAAATGTGCGCGGAACCCCTA
TTTGTTTATTTTTCTAAATACATTCAAATATGTATCCGCTCATGAGACAATAACCCTGATAAATGCTTCA
ATAATATTGAAAAAGGAAGAGTATGAGTATTCAACATTTCCGTGTCGCCCTTATTCCCTTTTTTGCGGCA
TTTTGCCTTCCTGTTTTTGCTCACCCAGAAACGCTGGTGAAAGTAAAAGATGCTGAAGATCAGTTGGGTG
CACGAGTGGGTTACATCGAACTGGATCTCAACAGCGGTAAGATCCTTGAGAGTTTTCGCCCCGAAGAACG
TTTTCCAATGATGAGCACTTTTAAAGTTCTGCTATGTGGCGCGGTATTATCCCGTATTGACGCCGGGCAA
GAGCAACTCGGTCGCCGCATACACTATTCTCAGAATGACTTGGTTGAGTACTCACCAGTCACAGAAAAGC
ATCTTACGGATGGCATGACAGTAAGAGAATTATGCAGTGCTGCCATAACCATGAGTGATAACACTGCGGC
CAACTTACTTCTGACAACGATCGGAGGACCGAAGGAGCTAACCGCTTTTTTGCACAACATGGGGGATCAT
GTAACTCGCCTTGATCGTTGGGAACCGGAGCTGAATGAAGCCATACCAAACGACGAGCGTGACACCACGA
TGCCTGTAGCAATGGCAACAACGTTGCGCAAACTATTAACTGGCGAACTACTTACTCTAGCTTCCCGGCA
ACAATTAATAGACTGGATGGAGGCGGATAAAGTTGCAGGACCACTTCTGCGCTCGGCCCTTCCGGCTGGC
TGGTTTATTGCTGATAAATCTGGAGCCGGTGAGCGTGGAAGCCGCGGTATCATTGCAGCACTGGGGCCAG
ATGGTAAGCCCTCCCGTATCGTAGTTATCTACACGACGGGGAGTCAGGCAACTATGGATGAACGAAATAG
ACAGATCGCTGAGATAGGTGCCTCACTGATTAAGCATTGGTAACTGTCAGACCAAGTTTACTCATATATA
CTTTAGATTGATTTAAAACTTCATTTTTAATTTAAAAGGATCTAGGTGAAGATCCTTTTTGATAATCTCA
TGACCAAAATCCCTTAACGTGAGTTTTCGTTCCACTGAGCGTCAGACCCCGTAGAAAAGATCAAAGGATC
TTCTTGAGATCCTTTTTTTCTGCGCGTAATCTGCTGCTTGCAAACAAAAAAACCACCGCTACCAGCGGTG
GTTTGTTTGCCGGATCAAGAGCTACCAACTCTTTTTCCGAAGGTAACTGGCTTCAGCAGAGCGCAGATAC
CAAATACTGTCCTTCTAGTGTAGCCGTAGTTAGGCCACCACTTCAAGAACTCTGTAGCACCGCCTACATA
CCTCGCTCTGCTAATCCTGTTACCAGTGGCTGCTGCCAGTGGCGATAAGTCGTGTCTTACCGGGTTGGAC
TCAAGACGATAGTTACCGGATAAGGCGCAGCGGTCGGGCTGAACGGGGGGTTCGTGCACACAGCCCAGCT
TGGAGCGAACGACCTACACCGAACTGAGATACCTACAGCGTGAGCTATGAGAAAGCGCCACGCTTCCCGA
AGGGAGAAAGGCGGACAGGTATCCGGTAAGCGGCAGGGTCGGAACAGGAGAGCGCACGAGGGAGCTTCCA
GGGGGAAACGCCTGGTATCTTTATAGTCCTGTCGGGTTTCGCCACCTCTGACTTGAGCGTCGATTTTTGT
GATGCTCGTCAGGGGGGCGGAGCCTATGGAAAAACGCCAGCAACGCGGCCTTTTTACGGTTCCTGGCCTT
TTGCTGGCCTTTTGCTCACATGT
