>Addgene plasmid #42333 | pX334-U6-DR-BB-DR-Cbh-NLS-hSpCas9n(D10A)-NLS-H1-shorttracr-PGK-puro | addgene partial sequence | sequence record 62935 | puro-variant-R  5'-gtgggcttgtactcggtcat-3'
GCTCGAGATCTAGATGGATGCAGGTCGAAAGGCCCGGAGATGAGGAAGAGGAGAACAGCGCGGCAGACGT
GCGCTTTTGAAGCGTGCAGAATGCCGGGCCTCCGGAGGACCTTCGGGCGCCCGCCCCGCCCCTGAGCCCG
CCCCTGAGCCCGCCCCCGGACCCACCCCTTCCCAGCCTCTGAGCCCAGAAAGCGAAGGAGCAAAGCTGCT
ATTGGCCGCTGCCCCAAAGGCCTACCCGCTTCCATTGCTCAGCGGTGCTGTCCATCTGCACGAGACTAGT
GAGACGTGCTACTTCCATTTGTCACGTCCTGCACGACGCGAGCTGCGGGGCGGGGGGGAACTTCCTGACT
AGGGGAGGAGTAGAAGGTGGCGCGAAGGGGCCACCAAAGAACGGAGCCGGTTGGCGCCTACCGGTGGATG
TGGAATGTGTGCGAGGCCAGAGGCCACTTGTGTAGCGCCAAGTGCCCAGCGGGGCTGCTAAAGCGCATGC
TCCAGACTGCCTTGGGAAAAGCGCCTCCCCTACCCGGTAGAATTTCGAGGTCGAGATCCTAAGCTTGGCT
GGACGTAAACTCCTCTTCAGACCTAATAACTTCGTATAGCATACATTATACGAAGTTATATTAAGGGTTA
TTGAATATGATCGGAATTCTTACTTGTACAGCTCGTCCATGCCGAGAGTGATCCCGGCGGCGGTCACGAA
CTCCAGCAGGACCATGTGATCGCGCTTCTCGTTGGGGTCTTTGCTCAGGGCGGACTGGGTGCTCAGGTAG
TGGTTGTCGGCGCCAAAAAGCACCGACTCGGTGCCACTTTTTCAAGTTGATAACGGACTAGCCTTATTTT
AACTTGCTATGCTGTTTTGAATGGTTCCAACTAGATCTGTGGTCTCATACAGAACTTATAAGATTCCCAA
ATCCAAAGACATTTCACGTTTATGGTGATTTCCCAGAACACATAGCGACATGCAAATATTGCAGGGCGCC
