>Addgene plasmid #42333 | pX334-U6-DR-BB-DR-Cbh-NLS-hSpCas9n(D10A)-NLS-H1-shorttracr-PGK-puro | addgene partial sequence | sequence record 63088 | hSpCas9-R1 5'-CGCTCGTGCTTCTTATCCTC-3'
TTCCAGTCTGTGGAAGAAGCTGTCGTCCACCTTGGCCATCTCGTTGCTGAAGATCTCTTGCAGATAGCAG
ATCCGGTTCTTCCGTCTGGTGTATCTTCTTCTGGCGGTTCTCTTCAGCCGGGTGGCCTCGGCTGTTTCGC
CGCTGTCGAACAGCAGGGCTCCGATCAGGTTCTTCTTGATGCTGTGCCGGTCGGTGTTGCCCAGCACCTT
GAATTTCTTGCTGGGCACCTTGTACTCGTCGGTGATCACGGCCCAGCCCACAGAGTTGGTGCCGATGGCC
AGGCCGATGCTGTACTTCTTGTCGGACGCTTCGACCTTGCGCTTTTTCTTCGGCGAAGCGTAATCTGGAA
CATCGTATGGGTACATGGTGGCACCGGTCCAACCTGAAAAAAAGTGATTTCAGGCAGGTGCTCCAGGTAA
TTAAACATTAATACCCCACCAACCAACCATCCCTTAAACCCTTACCTCTTGCTCAGCTAATTACAGCCCG
GAGGAGAAGGGCCGTCCCGCCCGCTCACCTGTGGGAGTAACGCGGTCAGTCAGAGCCGGGGCGGGCGGCG
CGAGGCGGCGGCGGAGCGGGGCACGGGGCGAAGGCAGCGCGCAGCGACTCCCGCCCGCCGCGCGCTTCGC
TTTTTATAGGGCCGCCGCCGCCGCCGCCTCGCCATAAAAGGAAACTTTCGGAGCGCGCCGCTCTGATTGG
CTGCCGCCGCACCTCTCCGCCTCGCCC
