>Addgene plasmid #42333 | pX334-U6-DR-BB-DR-Cbh-NLS-hSpCas9n(D10A)-NLS-H1-shorttracr-PGK-puro | addgene partial sequence | sequence record 63168 | pBR322ori-F  5'-GGGAAACGCCTGGTATCTTT-3'
GCCACCTCTGACTTGAGCGTCGATTTTTGTGATGCTCGTCAGGGGGGCGGAGCCTATGGAAAAACGCCAG
CAACGCGGCCTTTTTACGGTTCCTGGCCTTTTGCTGGCCTTTTGCTCACATGTGAGGGCCTATTTCCCAT
GATTCCTTCATATTTGCATATACGATACAAGGCTGTTAGAGAGATAATTGGAATTAATTTGACTGTAAAC
ACAAAGATATTAGTACAAAATACGTGACGTAGAAAGTAATAATTTCTTGGGTAGTTTGCAGTTTTAAAAT
TATGTTTTAAAATGGACTATCATATGCTTACCGTAACTTGAAAGTATTTCGATTTCTTGGCTTTATATAT
CTTGTGGAAAGGACGAAACACCGGGTTTTAGAGCTATGCTGTTTTGAATGGTCCCAAAACGGGTCTTCGA
GAAGACGTTTTAGAGCTATGCTGTTTTGAATGGTCCCAAAACTTTTTCTAGCGCGTGCGCCAATTCTGCA
GACAAATGGCTCTAGAGGTACCCGTTACATAACTTACGGTAAATGGCCCGCCTGGCTGACCGCCCAACGA
CCCCCGCCCATTGACGTCAATAGTAACGCCAATAGGGACTTTCCATTGACGTCAATGGGTGGAGTATTTA
CGGTAAACTGCCCACTTGGCAGTACATCAAGTGTATCATATGCCAAGTACGCCCCCTATTGACGTCAATG
ACGGTAAATGGCCCGCCTGGCATTGTGCCCAGTACATGACCTTATGGGACTTTCCTACTTGGCAGTACAT
CTACGTATTAGTCATCGCTATTACCATGGTCGAGGTGAGCCCCACGTTCTGCTTCACTCTCCCCATCTCC
CCCC
