>Addgene plasmid #42333 | pX334-U6-DR-BB-DR-Cbh-NLS-hSpCas9n(D10A)-NLS-H1-shorttracr-PGK-puro | addgene partial sequence | sequence record 63169 | mPGK-F 5'-cattctgcacgcttcaaaag-3'
TTCTCCTCTTCCTCATCTCCGGGCCTTTCGACCTGCATCCATCTAGATCTCGAGCAGCTGAAGCTTACCA
TGACCGAGTACAAGCCCACGGTGCGCCTCGCCACCCGCGACGACGTCCCCAGGGCCGTACGCACCCTCGC
CGCCGCGTTCGCCGACTACCCCGCCACGCGCCACACCGTCGATCCGGACCGCCACATCGAGCGGGTCACC
GAGCTGCAAGAACTCTTCCTCACGCGCGTCGGGCTCGACATCGGCAAGGTGTGGGTCGCGGACGACGGCG
CCGCGGTGGCGGTCTGGACCACGCCGGAGAGCGTCGAAGCGGGGGCGGTGTTCGCCGAGATCGGCCCGCG
CATGGCCGAGTTGAGCGGTTCCCGGCTGGCCGCGCAGCAACAGATGGAAGGCCTCCTGGCGCCGCACCGG
CCCAAGGAGCCCGCGTGGTTCCTGGCCACCGTCGGCGTCTCGCCCGACCACCAGGGCAAGGGTCTGGGCA
GCGCCGTCGTGCTCCCCGGAGTGGAGGCGGCCGAGCGCGCCGGGGTGCCCGCCTTCCTGGAGACCTCCGC
GCCCCACAACCTCCCCTTCTACGAGCGGCTCGGCTTCACCGTCACCGCCGACGTCGAGGTGCCCGAAGGA
CCGCGCACCTGGTGCATGACCCGCAAGCCCGGTGCCTGACGCCCGCCCCACGACCCGCAGCGCCCGACCG
AAAGGAGCGCACGACCCCATGCATCGATGATATCAGATCCCCGGGATGCAGAAATTGATGATCTATTAAA
CAATAAAGATGTCCACTAAAATGGAAGTTTTTCCTGTCATACTTTGTTAAGAAGGGTGAGAAC
