>Addgene plasmid #42333 | pX334-U6-DR-BB-DR-Cbh-NLS-hSpCas9n(D10A)-NLS-H1-shorttracr-PGK-puro | addgene partial sequence | sequence record 63808 | MSCV_rev
CGCCTCCCCTACCCGGTAGAATTTCGAGGTCGAGATCCTAAGCTTGGCTGGACGTAAACTCCTCTTCAGA
CCTAATAACTTCGTATAGCATACATTATACGAAGTTATATTAAGGGTTATTGAATATGATCGGAATTCTT
ACTTGTACAGCTCGTCCATGCCGAGAGTGATCCCGGCGGCGGTCACGAACTCCAGCAGGACCATGTGATC
GCGCTTCTCGTTGGGGTCTTTGCTCAGGGCGGACTGGGTGCTCAGGTAGTGGTTGTCGGCGCCAAAAAGC
ACCGACTCGGTGCCACTTTTTCAAGTTGATAACGGACTAGCCTTATTTTAACTTGCTATGCTGTTTTGAA
TGGTTCCAACTAGATCTGTGGTCTCATACAGAACTTATAAGATTCCCAAATCCAAAGACATTTCACGTTT
ATGGTGATTTCCCAGAACACATAGCGACATGCAAATATTGCAGGGCGCCACTCCCCTGTCCCTCACAGCC
ATCTTCCTGCCAGGGCGCACGCGCGCTGGGTGTTCCCGCCTAGTGACACTGGGCCCGCGATTCCTTGGAG
CGGGTTGATGACGTCAGCGTTCGAATTGCGGCCGCTCCCCAGCATGCCTGCTATTCTCTTCCCAATCCTC
CCCCTTGCTGTCCTGCCCCACCCCACCCCCCAGAATAGAATGACACCTACTCAGACAATGCGATGCAATT
TCCTCATTTTATTAGGAAAGGACAGTGGGAGTGGCACCTTCCAGGGTCAAGGAAGGCACGGGGGAGGGGC
AAACAACAGATGGCTGGCAACTAGAAGGCACAGTCGAGGCTGATCAGCGAGCTCTAGGAATTCTTAGCTG
GCCTCCACCTTTCTCTTCTTCTTGGGGCTGTCGCCTCCCAGCTGAGACAGGTCGATCCGTGTCTCGTACA
GGCCGGTGATGCTCTGGTGGATCAGGGTGGCGTCCAGCACCTCTTTGGTGCTGGTGTACCTC
