>Addgene plasmid #42333 | pX334-U6-DR-BB-DR-Cbh-NLS-hSpCas9n(D10A)-NLS-H1-shorttracr-PGK-puro | addgene partial sequence | sequence record 64847 | MSCV_C_rev2  5'-ggccagaggccacttgtgtagcgcc-3'
CCAGCGGGGCTGCTAAAGCGCATGCTCCAGACTGCCTTGGGAAAAGCGCCTCCCCTACCCGGTAGAATTT
CGAGGTCGAGATCCTAAGCTTGGCTGGACGTAAACTCCTCTTCAGACCTAATAACTTCGTATAGCATACA
TTATACGAAGTTATATTAAGGGTTATTGAATATGATCGGAATTCTTACTTGTACAGCTCGTCCATGCCGA
GAGTGATCCCGGCGGCGGTCACGAACTCCAGCAGGACCATGTGATCGCGCTTCTCGTTGGGGTCTTTGCT
CAGGGCGGACTGGGTGCTCAGGTAGTGGTTGTCGGCGCCAAAAAGCACCGACTCGGTGCCACTTTTTCAA
GTTGATAACGGACTAGCCTTATTTTAACTTGCTATGCTGTTTTGAATGGTTCCAACTAGATCTGTGGTCT
CATACAGAACTTATAAGATTCCCAAATCCAAAGACATTTCACGTTTATGGTGATTTCCCAGAACACATAG
CGACATGCAAATATTGCAGGGCGCCACTCCCCTGTCCCTCACAGCCATCTTCCTGCCAGGGCGCACGCGC
GCTGGGTGTTCCCGCCTAGTGACACTGGGCCCGCGATTCCTTGGAGCGGGTTGATGACGTCAGCGTTCGA
ATTGCGGCCGCTCCCCAGCATGCCTGCTATTCTCTTCCCAATCCTCCCCCTTGCTGTCCTGCCCCACCCC
ACCCCCCAGAATAGAATGACACCTACTCAGACAATGCGATGCAATTTCCTCATTTTATTAGGAAAGGACA
GTGGGAGTGGCACCTTCCAGGGTCAAGGAAGGCACGGGGGAGGGGCAAACAACAGATGGCTGGCAACTAG
AAGGCACAGTCGAGGCTGATCAGCGAGCTCTAGGAATTCTTAGCTGGCCTCCACCTTTCTCTTCTTCTTG
GGGCTGTCGCCTCCCAGCTGAGACAGGTCGATCCGTGTCTCGTACAGGCCGGTGATGCTCTGGTGGATCA
GGGTGGCGTCCAGCACCTCTTTGGTGCTGGTGTACCTCTTCCGGTCGATGGTGGTGTCAAAGTAC
