>Addgene plasmid #42333 | pX334-U6-DR-BB-DR-Cbh-NLS-hSpCas9n(D10A)-NLS-H1-shorttracr-PGK-puro | addgene partial sequence | sequence record 73512 | U6sponge-F 5'-GGACTATCATATGCTTACCGTAACTTGA-3'
TCGATTTCTTGGCTTTATATATCTTGTGGAAAGGACGAAACACCGGGTTTTAGAGCTATGCTGTTTTGAA
TGGTCCCAAAACGGGTCTTCGAGAAGACGTTTTAGAGCTATGCTGTTTTGAATGGTCCCAAAACTTTTTC
TAGCGCGTGCGCCAATTCTGCAGACAAATGGCTCTAGAGGTACCCGTTACATAACTTACGGTAAATGGCC
CGCCTGGCTGACCGCCCAACGACCCCCGCCCATTGACGTCAATAGTAACGCCAATAGGGACTTTCCATTG
ACGTCAATGGGTGGAGTATTTACGGTAAACTGCCCACTTGGCAGTACATCAAGTGTATCATATGCCAAGT
ACGCCCCCTATTGACGTCAATGACGGTAAATGGCCCGCCTGGCATTGTGCCCAGTACATGACCTTATGGG
ACTTTCCTACTTGGCAGTACATCTACGTATTAGTCATCGCTATTACCATGGTCGAGGTGAGCCCCACGTT
CTGCTTCACTCTCCCCATCTCCCCCCCCTCCCCACCCCCAATTTTGTATTTATTTATTTTTTAATTATTT
TGTGCAGCGATGGGGGCGGGGGGGGGGGGGGGGC
