>Addgene plasmid #42333 | pX334-U6-DR-BB-DR-Cbh-NLS-hSpCas9n(D10A)-NLS-H1-shorttracr-PGK-puro | addgene partial sequence | sequence record 78182 | pCBhProF2  5'-agggtttaagggatggttgg-3'
TGTTTAATTACCTGGAGCACCTGCCTGAAATCACTTTTTTTCAGGTTGGACCGGTGCCACCATGTACCCA
TACGATGTTCCAGATTACGCTTCGCCGAAGAAAAAGCGCAAGGTCGAAGCGTCCGACAAGAAGTACAGCA
TCGGCCTGGCCATCGGCACCAACTCTGTGGGCTGGGCCGTGATCACCGACGAGTACAAGGTGCCCAGCAA
GAAATTCAAGGTGCTGGGCAACACCGACCGGCACAGCATCAAGAAGAACCTGATCGGAGCCCTGCTGTTC
GACAGCGGCGAAACAGCCGAGGCCACCCGGCTGAAGAGAACCGCCAGAAGAAGATACACCAGACGGAAGA
ACCGGATCTGCTATCTGCAAGAGATCTTCAGCAACGAGATGGCCAAGGTGGACGACAGCTTCTTCCACAG
ACTGGAAGAGTCCTTCCTGGTGGAAGAGGATAAGAAGCACGAGCGGCACCCCATCTTCGGCAACATCGTG
GACGAGGTGGCCTACCACGAGAAGTACCCCACCATCTACCACCTGAGAAAGAAACTGGTGGACAGCACCG
ACAAGGCCGACCTGCGGCTGATCTATCTGGCCCTGGCCCACATGATCAAGTTCCGGGGCCACTTCCTGAT
CGAGGGCGACCTGAACCCCGACAACAGCGACGTGGACAAGCTGTTCATCCAGCTGGTGCAGACCTACAAC
CAGCTGTTCGAGGAAAACCCCATCAACGCCAGCGGCGTGGACGCCAAGGCCATCCTGTCTGCCAGACTGA
GCAAGAGCAGACGGCTGGAAAATCTGATCGCCCAGCTGCCCGGCGAGAAGAAGAATGGCCTGTTCGGCAA
CCTGATTGCCCTGAGCCTGGGCCTGACCCCCAACTTCAAGAGCAACTTCGACCTGGCCGAGGATGCCAAA
CTGCAGCTGAGCAAGGACACCTACGACGACGACCTGGACAACCTGCTGGCCCAGATCGGCGACCAGTACG
CCGACCTGTTTCTGGCCGCCAAGAACCTGTCCGACGCCATCCTGCTGAGCGACATCCTGAGAGTGAACAC
CGA
