>Addgene plasmid #42333 | pX334-U6-DR-BB-DR-Cbh-NLS-hSpCas9n(D10A)-NLS-H1-shorttracr-PGK-puro | addgene partial sequence | sequence record 78189 | BGH-rev 5'-TAGAAGGCACAGTCGAGG-3'
GGAATTCTTAGCTGGCCTCCACCTTTCTCTTCTTCTTGGGGCTGTCGCCTCCCAGCTGAGACAGGTCGAT
CCGTGTCTCGTACAGGCCGGTGATGCTCTGGTGGATCAGGGTGGCGTCCAGCACCTCTTTGGTGCTGGTG
TACCTCTTCCGGTCGATGGTGGTGTCAAAGTACTTGAAGGCGGCAGGGGCTCCCAGATTGGTCAGGGTAA
ACAGGTGGATGATATTCTCGGCCTGCTCTCTGATGGGCTTATCCCGGTGCTTGTTGTAGGCGGACAGCAC
TTTGTCCAGATTAGCGTCGGCCAGGATCACTCTCTTGGAGAACTCGCTGATCTGCTCGATGATCTCGTCC
AGGTAGTGCTTGTGCTGTTCCACAAACAGCTGTTTCTGCTCATTATCCTCGGGGGAGCCCTTCAGCTTCT
CATAGTGGCTGGCCAGGTACAGGAAGTTCACATATTTGGAGGGCAGGGCCAGTTCGTTTCCCTTCTGCAG
TTCGCCGGCAGAGGCCAGCATTCTCTTCCGGCCGTTTTCCAGCTCGAACAGGGAGTACTTAGGCAGCTTG
ATGATCAGGTCCTTTTTCACTTCTTTGTAGCCCTTGGCTTCCAGAAAGTCGATGGGATTCTTCTCGAAGC
TGCTTCTTTCCATGATGGTGATCCCCAGCAGCTCTTTCACACTCTTCAGTTTCTTGGACTTGCCCTTTTC
CACTTTGGCCACCACCAGCACAGAATAGGCCACGGTGGGGCTGTCGAAGCCGCCGTACTTCTTAGGGTCC
CAGTCCTTCTTTCTGGCGATCAGCTTATCGCTGTTCCTCTTGGGCAGGATAGACTCTTTGCTGAAGCCGC
CTGTCTGCACCTCGGTCTTTTTCACGATATTCACTTGGGGCATGCTCAGCACTTTCCGCACGGTGGCAAA
ATCCCGGCCCTTATCCCACACGATCTCCCCGGTTTCGCCGTTTGTCTCGATCAGAGGCCGCTTCCGGATC
TCGCCGTTGGCCAGGGTAATCTCGGTCTTGAAAAAGTTCATGATGTTGCTGTAGAAGAAGTACTTGGCGG
TAGCCTTGCC
