>Addgene plasmid #42333 | pX334-U6-DR-BB-DR-Cbh-NLS-hSpCas9n(D10A)-NLS-H1-shorttracr-PGK-puro | addgene partial sequence | sequence record 79463 | pRSII-F1 5'-CGGCATCAGAGCAGATTGTAC-3'
ATAAAATTGTAAACGTTAATATTTTGTTAAAATTCGCGTTAAATTTTTGTTAAATCAGCTCATTTTTTAA
CCAATAGACCGAAATCGGCAAAATCCCTTATAAATCAAAAGAATAGCCCGAGATAGAGT
[37 nt withheld, positions 130-166]
AAAGAACGTGGACTCCAACGTCAAAGG
[141 nt withheld, positions 194-334]
G
[46 nt withheld, positions 336-381]
A
[95 nt withheld, positions 383-477]
TATGCGGTGTGAAATACCGCACAGATGCGTAAGGAGAAAATACCGCATCAGGCGCCGCTCCAATCCTTCC
ATTCAAAATGTAGGTACTCTGTTCTCACCCTTCTTAACAAAGTATGACAGGAAAAACTTCCATTTTAGTG
GACATCTTTATTGTTTAATAGATCATCAATTTCTGCATCCCGGGGATCTGATATCATCGATGCATGGGGT
CGTGCGCTCCTTTCGGTCGGGCGCTGCGGGTCGTGGGGCGGGCGTCAGGCACCGGGCTTGCGGGTCATGC
ACCAGGTGCGCGGTCCTTCGGGCACCTCGACGTCGGCGGTGACGGTGAAGCCGAGCCGCTCGTAGAAGGG
GAGGTTGTGGGGCGCGGAGGTCTCCAGGAAGGCGGGCACCCCGGCGCGCTCGGCCGCCTCCACTCCGGGG
AGCACGACGGCGCTGCCCAGACCCTTGCCCTGG
