>Addgene plasmid #42333 | pX334-U6-DR-BB-DR-Cbh-NLS-hSpCas9n(D10A)-NLS-H1-shorttracr-PGK-puro | addgene partial sequence | sequence record 79466 | Puro-F 5'-GCAACCTCCCTTCTACGAGC-3'
GAAGGGTGAGAACAGAGTACCTACATTTTGAATGGAAGGATTGGAGCGGCGCCTGATGCGGTATTTTCTC
CTTACGCATCTGTGCGGTATTTCACACCGCATA
[95 nt withheld, positions 104-198]
T
[46 nt withheld, positions 200-245]
C
[42 nt withheld, positions 247-288]
TGGTTCCGATTTAGTGCTTTACGGCACCTCC
[68 nt withheld, positions 320-387]
CCTTTGACGTTG
